>Addgene plasmid #43146 | I-GTCT | depositor partial sequence | sequence record 58411 | I-GTCT sequence 424 bps
CGTCTCCTGACCCCAGAGCAGGTCGTGGCAATCGCGAGCAATAACGGCGGAAAACAGGCTTTGGAAACGG
TGCAGAGGCTCCTTCCAGTGCTGTGCCAAGCGCACGGACTCACCCCAGAGCAGGTCGTGGCCATTGCCTC
GAATGGAGGGGGCAAACAGGCGTTGGAAACCGTACAACGATTGCTGCCGGTGCTGTGCCAAGCGCACGGC
CTCACCCCAGAGCAGGTCGTGGCGATCGCAAGCCACGACGGAGGAAAGCAAGCCTTGGAAACAGTACAGA
GGCTGTTGCCTGTGCTGTGCCAAGCGCACGGATTAACCCCAGAGCAGGTCGTGGCCATTGCCTCGAATGG
AGGGGGCAAACAGGCGTTGGAAACCGTACAACGATTGCTGCCGGTGCTGTGCCAAGCGCACGGCTTAAGA
GACG
