>Addgene plasmid #43146 | I-GTCT | addgene partial sequence | sequence record 60274 | M13-F20 5'-TGTAAAACGACGGCCAGT-3'
CTATAGGGCGAATTGGGCCCTCTAGATGCATGCTCGAGCGGCCGCCAGTGTGATGGATATCTGCAGAATT
CGCCCTTATATAGATGCCGTCCTAGCGCGTCTCCTGACCCCAGAGCAGGTCGTGGCAATCGCGAGCAATA
ACGGCGGAAAACAGGCTTTGGAAACGGTGCAGAGGCTCCTTCCAGTGCTGTGCCAAGCGCACGGACTCAC
CCCAGAGCAGGTCGTGGCCATTGCCTCGAATGGAGGGGGCAAACAGGCGTTGGAAACCGTACAACGATTG
CTGCCGGTGCTGTGCCAAGCGCACGGCCTCACCCCAGAGCAGGTCGTGGCGATCGCAAGCCACGACGGAG
GAAAGCAAGCCTTGGAAACAGTACAGAGGCTGTTGCCTGTGCTGTGCCAAGCGCACGGATTAACCCCAGA
GCAGGTCGTGGCCATTGCCTCGAATGGAGGGGGCAAACAGGCGTTGGAAACCGTACAACGATTGCTGCCG
GTGCTGTGCCAAGCGCACGGCTTAAGAGACGTGGGCACAGGAAAGATACTTAAGGGCGAATTCCAGCACA
CTGGCGGCCGTTACTAGTGGATCCGAGCTCGGTACCAAGCTTGATGCATAGCTTGAGTATTCTATAGTGT
CACCTAAATAGCTTGGCGTAATCATGGTCATAGCTGTTTCCTGTGTGAAATTGTTATCCGCTCACAATTC
CACACAACATACGAGCCGGAAGCATAAAGTGTAAAGCCTGGGGTGCCTAATGAGTGAGCTAACTCACATT
AATTGCGTTGCGCTCACTGCCCGCTTTCCAGTCGGGAAACCTGTCGTGCCAGCTGCATTAATGAATCGGC
CAACGCGCGGGGAGAGGCGGTTTGCGTATTGGGCGCTCTTCCGCTTCCTCGCTCACTGACTCGCTGCGCT
CGGTCGTTCGGCTGCGGCGAGCGGTATCAGCTCACT
