[The description below was written by a language model from this plasmid's Addgene catalogue record.]
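Description:
I-GTCT is a bacterial cloning plasmid built on the commercial pCRII-TOPO backbone (about 4 kb without insert), carrying a 424 bp synthetic insert introduced by TOPO cloning. It is a high-copy plasmid maintained in E. coli and selectable with both ampicillin and kanamycin, in keeping with the dual resistance markers of this backbone. The insert sits between the T7 and M13-reverse priming sites, which are the listed sequencing primers. No feature table is provided, so the positions of the origin, resistance genes and other backbone elements are not documented here.

The record gives little detail about the insert beyond its name, synthetic origin and size. The plasmid was deposited with a publication describing a TALEN genome-editing system for generating human stem cell-based disease models. The name and insert length are consistent with a pre-assembled module of four TALE repeats recognising the bases G, T, C and T, with the "I" prefix plausibly marking its position in an ordered assembly of such modules. That reading is an inference from the name and context, not something the catalogue fields state. The record lists no promoter, tag, reporter or mammalian expression element, and the vector type is given simply as bacterial cloning. The plasmid is therefore best understood as a storage and amplification vehicle for a building-block fragment. That fragment would be excised or amplified and combined with others to assemble full-length TALE arrays in a separate nuclease expression vector, so I-GTCT is not itself a functional editing construct.
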