Addgene plasmid #43146: I-GTCT
Depositing lab: Chad Cowan & Kiran Musunuru. Depositing organization: Harvard University. Publication: A TALEN Genome-Editing System for Generating Human Stem Cell-Based Disease Models. Ding Q, Lee YK, Schaefer EA, Peters DT, Veres A, Kim K, Kuperwasser N, Motola DL, Meissner TB, Hendriks WT, Trevisan M, Gupta RM, Moisan A, Banks E, Friesen M, Schinzel RT, Xia F, Tang A, Xia Y, Figueroa E, Wann A, Ahfeldt T, Daheron L, Zhang F, Rubin LL, Peng LF, Chung RT, Musunuru K, Cowan CA. Cell Stem Cell. 2012 Dec 12. pii: S1934-5909(12)00645-5. doi: 10.1016/j.stem.2012.11.011. PubMed 23246482.
Backbone
  Vector backbone: pCRII-TOPO
  Backbone manufacturer: Invitrogen
  Backbone size w/o insert (bp): 3973
  Vector type: Bacterial Cloning
Growth in bacteria
  Bacterial resistance: Ampicillin and Kanamycin, 100 & 50 μg/mL
  Growth temperature: 37°C
  Growth strain: Top10
  Copy number: High Copy
Gene/Insert
  Gene/Insert name: I-GTCT
  Species: Synthetic
  Insert size (bp): 424
  Cloning method: TOPO Cloning
  Sequencing primers: 5′ T7; 3′ M13-rev
Terms and licenses: Academic/Nonprofit Terms; Industry Terms: Not Available to Industry
How to cite: I-GTCT was a gift from Chad Cowan & Kiran Musunuru (Addgene plasmid # 43146 ; http://n2t.net/addgene:43146 ; RRID:Addgene_43146)
